>Addgene plasmid #179066 | pBBK82 pHomL-RPL18Bp-Scarlet(rfp)-Link-ATG8-SSA1t-HomR (AmpR) | addgene full sequence | sequence record 360914 | Addgene NGS Result
TTACCAATGCTTAATCAGTGAGGCACCTATCTCAGCGATCTGTCTATTTCGTTCATCCATAGTTGCCTGA
CTCCCCGTCGTGTAGATAACTACGATACGGGAGGGCTTACCATCTGGCCCCAGTGCTGCAATGATACCGC
GGGACCCACGCTCACCGGCTCCAGATTTATCAGCAATAAACCAGCCAGCCGGAAGGGCCGAGCGCAGAAG
TGGTCCTGCAACTTTATCCGCCTCCATCCAGTCTATTAATTGTTGCCGGGAAGCTAGAGTAAGTAGTTCG
CCAGTTAATAGTTTGCGCAACGTTGTTGCCATTGCTACAGGCATCGTGGTGTCACGCTCGTCGTTTGGTA
TGGCTTCATTCAGCTCCGGTTCCCAACGATCAAGGCGAGTTACATGATCCCCCATGTTGTGCAAAAAAGC
GGTTAGCTCCTTCGGTCCTCCGATCGTTGTCAGAAGTAAGTTGGCCGCAGTGTTATCACTCATGGTTATG
GCAGCACTGCATAATTCTCTTACTGTCATGCCATCCGTAAGATGCTTTTCTGTGACTGGTGAGTACTCAA
CCAAGTCATTCTGAGAATAGTGTATGCGGCGACCGAGTTGCTCTTGCCCGGCGTCAATACGGGATAATAC
CGCGCCACATAGCAGAACTTTAAAAGTGCTCATCATTGGAAAACGTTCTTCGGGGCGAAAACTCTCAAGG
ATCTTACCGCTGTTGAGATCCAGTTCGATGTAACCCACTCGTGCACCCAACTGATCTTCAGCATCTTTTA
CTTTCACCAGCGTTTCTGGGTGAGCAAAAACAGGAAGGCAAAATGCCGCAAAAAAGGGAATAAGGGCGAC
ACGGAAATGTTGAATACTCATACTCTTCCTTTTTCAATATTATTGAAGCATTTATCAGGGTTATTGTCTC
ATGAGCGGATACATATTTGAATGTATTTAGAAAAATAAACAAATAGGGGTTCCGCGCACATTTCCCCGAA
AAGTGCCACCTGTCATGACCAAAATCCCTTAACGTGAGTTTTCGTTCCACTGAGCGTCAGACCCCGTAGA
AAAGATCAAAGGATCTTCTTGAGATCCTTTTTTTCTGCGCGTAATCTGCTGCTTGCAAACAAAAAAACCA
CCGCTACCAGCGGTGGTTTGTTTGCCGGATCAAGAGCTACCAACTCTTTTTCCGAAGGTAACTGGCTTCA
GCAGAGCGCAGATACCAAATACTGTTCTTCTAGTGTAGCCGTAGTTAGGCCACCACTTCAAGAACTCTGT
AGCACCGCCTACATACCTCGCTCTGCTAATCCTGTTACCAGTGGCTGCTGCCAGTGGCGATAAGTCGTGT
CTTACCGGGTTGGACTCAAGACGATAGTTACCGGATAAGGCGCAGCGGTCGGGCTGAACGGGGGGTTCGT
GCACACAGCCCAGCTTGGAGCGAACGACCTACACCGAACTGAGATACCTACAGCGTGAGCTATGAGAAAG
CGCCACGCTTCCCGAAGGGAGAAAGGCGGACAGGTATCCGGTAAGCGGCAGGGTCGGAACAGGAGAGCGC
ACGAGGGAGCTTCCAGGGGGAAACGCCTGGTATCTTTATAGTCCTGTCGGGTTTCGCCACCTCTGACTTG
AGCGTCGATTTTTGTGATGCTCGTCAGGGGGGCGGAGCCTATGGAAAAACGCCAGCAACGCGGCCTTTTT
ACGGTTCCTGGCCTTTTGCTGGCCTTTTGCTCACATGTTCTTTCCTGCGTTATCCCCTGATTCTGTGGAT
AACCGTGCGGCCGCCAATGTTATCTATTGGCAGATGTTCATACGGGGCTTTCAAATATTGATGAAATTAT
GTGATGTTTAGAAGAAGATTCGAACTGTTTTCAGTAGATTTGGTAACTGTGCAACCATAACTCATGCCCC
CTATTTATCGGCATTGAGATTGTAAAGGAAGTAAAACGCATTTTTGCAGATCTGTTCTCTTATGTATTTT
TAATCGTCCTTGTATGGAAGTATCAAAGGGGACGTTCTTCACCTCCTTGGAAAACGCAAACTTTCTTTTT
GCCTATCACAGTATCTTATCGAGCTAACTATTTTCGACACACATGAAAAAGCAGAAATATTAACGAAAAA
GAAAAGAAAGACCATGTCATGTACGGGCAATCAGAATATGCAAGATGAGCGGGAACGGGCGAAATGTGCA
CGCGCACAACTTACGAAACGCGGATGAGTCACTGACAGCCACCGCAGAGGTTCTGACTCCTACTGAGCTC
TATTGGAGGTGGCAGAACCGGTAATCCCACAGTGAGCAACTTGACAAACCAACAGATATAGGCTGTGTCT
TAAAATATACCATCCAATACCTTGATGAACTTTTCAAAGATGACTAAAATAAGTGAAATTTCAACATTAA
CTTCGAGCTGTAAACACAGTGGTTTCTTTGCATAAACACCATCAGCCTCAAGTCGTCAAGTAAAGATTTC
GTGTTCATGCAGATAGATAACAATCTATATGTTGATAATTAGCGTTGCCTCATCAATGCGTACACGAAGA
ATATACTAAAAAATGAGCAGGCAAGATAAACGAAGGCAAAGATGACAGAGCAGAAAGCCCTAGTAAAGCG
TATTACAAATGAAACCAAGATTCAGATTGCGATCCCTGAATTCGCATCTAGATGGTAGAGCCACAAACAG
CCGGTACAAGCAACGATCTCCAGGACCATCTGAATCATGCGCGGATGACACGAACTCACGACGGCGATCA
CAGACATTAACCCACAGTACAGACACTGCGACAACGTGGCAATTCGTCGCAATACCGTCTCACTGAACTG
GCCGATAATTGCAGACGAACGAAGAGGATGTCCAATATTTTTTTTAAGGAATAAGGATACTTCAAGACTA
GATTCCCCCCTGCATTCCCATCAGAACCGTAAACCTTGGCGCTTTCCTTGGGAAGTATTCAAGAAGTGCC
TTGTCCGGTTTCTGTGGCTCACAAACCAGCGCGCCCGATATGGCTTTCTTTTCACTTATGAATGTACCAG
TACGGGACAATTAGAACGCTCCTGTAACAATCTCTTTGCAAATGTGGGGTTACATTCTAACCATGTCACA
CTGCTGACGAAATTCAAAGTAAAAAAAAATGGGACCACGTCTTGAGAACGATAGATTTTCTTTATTTTAC
ATTGAACAGTCGTTGTCTCAGCGCGCTTTATGTTTTCATTCATACTTCATATTATAAAATAACAAAAGAA
GAATTTCATATTCACGCCCAAGAAATCAGGCTGCTTTCCAAATGCAATTGACACTTCATTAGCCATCACA
CAAAACTCTTTCTTGCTGGAGCTTCTTTTAAAAAAGACCTCAGTACACCAAACACGTTACCCGACCTCGT
TATTTTACGACAACTATGATAAAATTCTGAAGAAAAAATAAAAAAATTTTCATACTTCTTGCTTTTATTT
AAACCATTGAATGATTTCTTTTGAACAAAACTACCTGTTTCACCAAAGGAAATAGAAAGAAAAAATCAAT
TAGAAGAAAACAAAAAACAAAAGATCTATGGTTAGTAAAGGTGAAGCTGTTATAAAAGAATTCATGAGGT
TTAAAGTTCATATGGAAGGTTCAATGAATGGTCATGAATTTGAAATTGAAGGTGAAGGTGAAGGTAGACC
ATATGAAGGTACACAAACTGCTAAATTGAAAGTTACTAAAGGTGGTCCATTACCATTTTCTTGGGATATT
TTGTCTCCACAATTCATGTATGGTTCTAGAGCTTTTATTAAGCATCCAGCTGATATTCCAGATTATTATA
AACAATCTTTTCCTGAAGGTTTTAAATGGGAAAGAGTTATGAATTTCGAAGATGGTGGTGCTGTTACTGT
TACTCAAGATACTTCTTTGGAAGATGGTACTTTAATCTATAAAGTTAAATTGAGAGGTACTAATTTTCCA
CCAGATGGTCCAGTTATGCAAAAGAAAACTATGGGTTGGGAAGCATCTACTGAAAGATTGTATCCAGAAG
ATGGTGTTTTGAAAGGAGACATTAAGATGGCTTTGAGATTGAAAGATGGTGGTCGGTACCTGGCCGACTT
CAAGACCACCTATAAAGCTAAAAAACCAGTTCAAATGCCAGGTGCATATAATGTTGATAGAAAGTTAGAT
ATAACGTCGCATAACGAGGACTATACTGTAGTTGAACAATATGAACGTAGTGAAGGTAGACATAGTACCG
GAGGAATGGATGAATTGTATAAATCTGGTCCTTCTGGCCCAACTGGTTCTATGAAGTCTACATTTAAGTC
TGAATATCCATTTGAAAAAAGGAAGGCGGAGTCGGAGAGGATTGCTGACAGGTTCAAGAATAGGATACCT
GTGATTTGCGAAAAAGCTGAAAAGTCAGATATTCCAGAGATTGATAAGCGTAAATATCTAGTTCCTGCTG
ACCTTACCGTAGGGCAATTTGTTTATGTTATAAGAAAGAGAATTATGCTACCCCCTGAGAAGGCCATCTT
CATTTTTGTCAATGATACTTTGCCACCTACTGCGGCGTTGATGTCTGCCATATATCAAGAACACAAGGAT
AAGGACGGGTTTTTGTATGTCACTTACTCAGGAGAAAATACATTTGGCAGGTAGCGAGATCCTAACTCGA
GGCCAATTGGTGCGGCAATTGATAATAACGAAAATGTCTTTTAATGATCTGGGTATAATGAGGAATTTTC
CGAACGTTTTTACTTTATATATATATATACATGTAACATATATTCTATACGCTATAGAGAAAGGAAATTT
TTCAATTAAAAAAAAAATAGAGAAAGAGTTTCACTTCTTGATTATCGCTAACACTAATGGTTGAAGTACT
GCTACTTTAATTTTATGCTGCCAATGAGACGACGGGGTCATCACGGCTCATCATGCGCCAAACAAATGTG
TGCAATACACGCTCGGATGACTGCATGATGACCGCACTGACTGGGGACAGCAGATCCACCTAAGCCTGTG
AGAGAAGCAGACACCCGACAGATCAAGGCAGTTAACTAGTGCACTGCAGTACAAATCGTCCCCAACAAAA
GTGGGCTCTCAAAATTCATCACATTTAAATGCATATAGGAAGAGCAACAGTTGGTTTGCATCTGATGTTC
CTTAAAGATTTCGACATAATGTGCGAAGTAGATCCCTTCAGCACTGTACTTGTTTTTGCGACTAGATTGT
AAATCATTCTTTATTTAATCTCTTTCTTTAACTACTGCTTAAAGTATAATTTGGTCCGTAGTTTAATAAC
TATACTAAGCGAACGCTCTCTCGAAATTTTTCTTAACGCGTCCTTGTACTGCGTCTAACGCTTTTGCCAC
TTGGATTTCTATTATAGGAAATAGTCTCACTTACTGGGCGACGAATTTTCGCGTTTTGATGAAGCACAGG
AAGAATTTCTTTATGCTCAGAAGTTTGACAGCAAGCAAGTTCATCATTCGAACTAGCCTTATTGTTTTAG
TTCAGTGACAGCGAACTGCCGTACTCGATGCTTTATTTCTCACGGTAGAGCGGAAGAACAGATAGATCCC
TACATATTGCTACCACTTCTATTACACAATAGTTTCAATAGCTTGCAGCGTAGCTAAACTCTAAAATTTA
TCTAAATCACTCATATAAACCGAACCCTTCCCCTTCCGCTTATAGTACAGCTGATGCTCCTTCACTATTT
TAACATGTGGAATTCTTGAAAGAATGAAATCGCCATGCCAAGCCATCACACGGTCTTTTATGCAATTGAT
TGACCGCCTGCAACACATAGGCAGTAAAATTTTTACAAGCAGTAGCAGAACAGGCCACACAATCGCAAGT
GATTAACGTCCACACAGGTATAGGGTTTCTGGACCATATGATACATGCTCTGGCCAAGCATTCCGGCTGG
TCGCTAATCGTTGAGTGCCGAGCGGCCGCGATTATCAAAAAGGATCTTCACCTAGATCCTTTTAAATTAA
AAATGAAGTTTTAAATCAATCTAAAGTATATATGAGTAAACTTGGTCTGACAG
Features (pLannotate 1.2.2; 10 found; start..end, strand, type, name):
      1..861     -  CDS            AmpR: β-lactamase; bla; confers resistance to ampicillin, carbenicillin, and related antibiotics
    862..966     -  promoter       AmpR promoter: bla
   1069..1657    +  rep_origin     ori: high-copy-number ColE1/pMB1/pBR322/pUC origin of replication
   2391..2510    +  rep_origin     ARS1 (fragment): S. cerevisiae autonomously replicating sequence ARS1/ARS416
   2515..2561    +  promoter       HIS3 promoter (fragment): S. cerevisiae HIS3
   2562..2624    +  CDS            HIS3 (fragment): imidazoleglycerol-phosphate dehydratase, required for histidine biosynthesis; S. cerevisiae HIS3; yeast auxotrophic marker
   3528..4223    +  CDS            mScarlet-I: mScarlet-I is a basic (constitutively fluorescent) red fluorescent protein published in 2016, derived from synthetic construct. It is reported to be a rapidly-maturing monomer with moderate acid sensitivity.
   4251..4601    +  CDS            ATG8: ATG8_YEAST - Also known as APG8, AUT7, CVT5. Experimental evidence at protein level: Swiss-Prot protein existence level 1. Ubiquitin-like modifier involved in cytoplasm to vacuole transport (Cvt) vesicles and autophagosomes formation. With ATG4, mediates the delivery of the vesicles and autophagosomes to the vacuole via the microtubule cytoskeleton. Required for selective autophagic degradation of the nucleus (nucleophagy) as well as for mitophagy which contributes to regulate mitochondrial quantity and quality by eliminating the mitochondria to a basal level to fulfill cellular energy require
   5654..5680    +  rep_origin     ARS1 (fragment): S. cerevisiae autonomously replicating sequence ARS1/ARS416
   5777..5898    +  CDS            HIS3 (fragment): imidazoleglycerol-phosphate dehydratase, required for histidine biosynthesis; S. cerevisiae HIS3; yeast auxotrophic marker
