[The description below was written by a language model from this plasmid's Addgene catalogue record and pLannotate feature annotations shown in this document.]
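Description:
pBBK82 pHomL-RPL18Bp-Scarlet(rfp)-Link-ATG8-SSA1t-HomR is a 6.0 kb yeast integration-cassette vector from the Markerless Yeast Localization and Overexpression (MyLO) CRISPR-Cas9 toolkit. It was assembled by BsaI Golden Gate cloning on the pYTK089 backbone. In E. coli it is maintained at high copy through a ColE1/pUC-type origin and selected with ampicillin via the β-lactamase gene and its native promoter. The record describes no functional yeast selection marker or complete yeast replication origin, consistent with the toolkit's markerless design, in which the cassette is meant to be integrated into the genome rather than carried episomally.

The payload is a fusion of a red fluorescent protein to S. cerevisiae ATG8, joined by a short linker. It is driven by the yeast RPL18B promoter and, according to the construct name, terminated by the SSA1 terminator; neither the promoter nor the terminator is annotated in the feature table. The table identifies the fluorophore as mScarlet-I, a rapidly maturing monomeric red protein, placed N-terminal to ATG8. ATG8 is a ubiquitin-like modifier involved in Cvt vesicle and autophagosome formation, so the fusion serves as a fluorescent marker of the autophagosome.

The cassette is flanked by left and right homology arms (HomL and HomR). The annotation software detects short ARS1 and HIS3 promoter/coding fragments on either side of the expression unit. These probably lie within the homology arms rather than being working elements, though the record does not name the genomic target locus. The construct is typically used as a donor for Cas9-assisted genomic integration to visualise autophagosomes in live yeast localization studies.
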