Addgene plasmid #179066: pBBK82 pHomL-RPL18Bp-Scarlet(rfp)-Link-ATG8-SSA1t-HomR (AmpR)
Purpose: Vector containing a yeast integration cassette for RPL18B-driven expression of Scarlet(rfp)-Link-ATG8, a marker for the autophagosome
Depositing lab: Vincent Martin. Depositing organization: Concordia University. Publication: The MyLo CRISPR-Cas9 Toolkit: A Markerless Yeast Localization and Overexpression CRISPR-Cas9 Toolkit. Bean BDM, Whiteway M, Martin VJJ. G3 (Bethesda). 2022 Jun 16. pii: 6609175. doi: 10.1093/g3journal/jkac154. PubMed 35708612.
Backbone
  Vector backbone: pYTK089 (ColE1, AmpR)
  Vector type: Yeast Expression
Growth in bacteria
  Bacterial resistance: Ampicillin, 100 μg/mL
  Growth temperature: 37°C
  Growth strain: DH5alpha
  Copy number: High Copy
Gene/Insert
  Gene/Insert name: RPL18Bp-Scarlet(rfp)-Link-ATG8
  Species: S. cerevisiae (budding yeast)
  Cloning method: Restriction Enzyme; 5′ cloning site Unknown (unknown if destroyed); 3′ cloning site Unknown (unknown if destroyed)
Terms and licenses: Academic/Nonprofit Terms; Industry Terms: Not Available to Industry
Depositor comments: Part of the Markerless Yeast Localization and Overexpression (MyLO) CRISPR-Cas9 Toolkit. Vector cloned using BsaI Golden Gate cloning
How to cite: pBBK82 pHomL-RPL18Bp-Scarlet(rfp)-Link-ATG8-SSA1t-HomR (AmpR) was a gift from Vincent Martin (Addgene plasmid # 179066 ; http://n2t.net/addgene:179066 ; RRID:Addgene_179066)
